>Addgene plasmid #66041 | DVA_AF | depositor full sequence | sequence record 114267 | DVA_AF sequence 2606 bps
GGAGATGTCTTCTGCACCATATGCGGTGTGAAATACCGCACAGATGCGTAAGGAGAAAATACCGCATCAG
GCGCCATTCGCCATTCAGGCTGCGCAACTGTTGGGAAGGGCGATCGGTGCGGGCCTCTTCGCTATTACGC
CAGCTGGCGAAAGGGGGATGTGCTGCAAGGCGATTAAGTTGGGTAACGCCAGGGTTTTCCCAGTCACGAC
GTTGTAAAACGACGGCCAGTGAATTCGAGCTCGGTACCCGGGGATCCTCTAGAGTCGACCTGCAGGCATG
CAAGCTTGGCGTAATCATGGTCATAGCTGTTTCCTGTGTGAAATTGTTATCCGCTCACAATTCCACACAA
CATACGAGCCGGAAGCATAAAGTGTAAAGCCTGGGGTGCCTAATGAGTGAGCTAACTCACATTAATTGCG
TTGCGCTCACTGCCCGCTTTCCAGTCGGGAAACCTGTCGTGCCAGCTGCATTAATGAATCGGCCAACGCG
CGGGGAAGACGTCGCTAGAGACCTACTAGTAGCGGCCGCTGCAGGCTTCCTCGCTCACTGACTCGCTGCG
CTCGGTCGTTCGGCTGCGGCGAGCGGTATCAGCTCACTCAAAGGCGGTAATACGGTTATCCACAGAATCA
GGGGATAACGCAGGAAAGAACATGTGAGCAAAAGGCCAGCAAAAGGCCAGGAACCGTAAAAAGGCCGCGT
TGCTGGCGTTTTTCCACAGGCTCCGCCCCCCTGACGAGCATCACAAAAATCGACGCTCAAGTCAGAGGTG
GCGAAACCCGACAGGACTATAAAGATACCAGGCGTTTCCCCCTGGAAGCTCCCTCGTGCGCTCTCCTGTT
CCGACCCTGCCGCTTACCGGATACCTGTCCGCCTTTCTCCCTTCGGGAAGCGTGGCGCTTTCTCATAGCT
CACGCTGTAGGTATCTCAGTTCGGTGTAGGTCGTTCGCTCCAAGCTGGGCTGTGTGCACGAACCCCCCGT
TCAGCCCGACCGCTGCGCCTTATCCGGTAACTATCGTCTTGAGTCCAACCCGGTAAGACACGACTTATCG
CCACTGGCAGCAGCCACTGGTAACAGGATTAGCAGAGCGAGGTATGTAGGCGGTGCTACAGAGTTCTTGA
AGTGGTGGCCTAACTACGGCTACACTAGAAGAACAGTATTTGGTATCTGCGCTCTGCTGAAGCCAGTTAC
CTTCGGAAAAAGAGTTGGTAGCTCTTGATCCGGCAAACAAACCACCGCTGGTAGCGGTGGTTTTTTTGTT
TGCAAGCAGCAGATTACGCGCAGAAAAAAAGGATCTCAAGAAGATCCTTTGATCTTTTCTACGGGGTCTG
ACGCTCAGTGGAACGAAAACTCACGTTAAGGGATTTTGGTCATGAGATTATCAAAAAGGATCTTCACCTA
GATCCTTTTAAATTAAAAATGAAGTTTTAAATCAATCTAAAGTATATATGAGTAAACTTGGTCTGACAGT
TACCAATGCTTAATCAGTGAGGCACCTATCTCAGCGATCTGTCTATTTCGTTCATCCATAGTTGCCTGAC
TCCCCGTCGTGTAGATAACTACGATACGGGAGGGCTTACCATCTGGCCCCAGTGCTGCAATGATACCGCG
CGACCCACGCTCACCGGCTCCAGATTTATCAGCAATAAACCAGCCAGCCGGAAGGGCCGAGCGCAGAAGT
GGTCCTGCAACTTTATCCGCCTCCATCCAGTCTATTAATTGTTGCCGGGAAGCTAGAGTAAGTAGTTCGC
CAGTTAATAGTTTGCGCAACGTTGTTGCCATTGCTACAGGCATCGTGGTGTCACGCTCGTCGTTTGGTAT
GGCTTCATTCAGCTCCGGTTCCCAACGATCAAGGCGAGTTACATGATCCCCCATGTTGTGCAAAAAAGCG
GTTAGCTCCTTCGGTCCTCCGATCGTTGTCAGAAGTAAGTTGGCCGCAGTGTTATCACTCATGGTTATGG
CAGCACTGCATAATTCTCTTACTGTCATGCCATCCGTAAGATGCTTTTCTGTGACTGGTGAGTACTCAAC
CAAGTCATTCTGAGAATAGTGTATGCGGCGACCGAGTTGCTCTTGCCCGGCGTCAATACGGGATAATACC
GCGCCACATAGCAGAACTTTAAAAGTGCTCATCATTGGAAAACGTTCTTCGGGGCGAAAACTCTCAAGGA
TCTTACCGCTGTTGAGATCCAGTTCGATGTAACCCACTCGTGCACCCAACTGATCTTCAGCATCTTTTAC
TTTCACCAGCGTTTCTGGGTGAGCAAAAACAGGAAGGCAAAATGCCGCAAAAAAGGGAATAAGGGCGACA
CGGAAATGTTGAATACTCATACTCTTCCTTTTTCAATATTATTGAAGCATTTATCAGGGTTATTGTCTCA
TGAGCGGATACATATTTGAATGTATTTAGAAAAATAAACAAATAGGGGTTCCGCGCACATTTCCCCGAAA
AGTGCCACCTGACGTCTAAGAAACCATTATTATCATGACATTAACCTATAAAAATAGGCGTATCACGAGG
CAGAATTTCAGATAAAAAAAATCCTTAGCTTTCGCTAAGGATGATTTCTGGAATTCGCGGCCGCTTCTAG
AGACTAGTGGGTCTCA
Features (pLannotate 1.2.2; 13 found; start..end, strand, type, name):
     13..71      +  misc_feature   bom (fragment): basis of mobility region from pBR322
     77..234     -  CDS            lacZα (fragment): LacZα fragment of β-galactosidase; lacZ fragment
    231..287     +  misc_feature   MCS: pUC18/19 multiple cloning site
    324..340     -  protein_bind   lac operator: The lac repressor binds to the lac operator to inhibit transcription in E. coli. This inhibition can be relieved by adding lactose or isopropyl-β-D-thiogalactopyranoside (IPTG). lac repressor encoded by lacI
    348..378     -  promoter       lac promoter: promoter for the E. coli lac operon
    393..414     -  protein_bind   CAP binding site: CAP binding activates transcription in the presence of cAMP. E. coli catabolite activator protein
    427..496     -  CDS            lacI (fragment): lac repressor; lacI; The lac repressor binds to the lac operator to inhibit transcription in E. coli. This inhibition can be relieved by adding lactose or isopropyl-β-D-thiogalactopyranoside (IPTG).
    514..534     +  misc_feature   BioBrick suffix: universal suffix for all parts
    711..1299    -  rep_origin     ori: high-copy-number ColE1/pMB1/pBR322/pUC origin of replication
   1470..2330    -  CDS            AmpR: β-lactamase; bla; confers resistance to ampicillin, carbenicillin, and related antibiotics
   2331..2435    -  promoter       AmpR promoter: bla
   2525..2568    -  terminator     bacterial terminator: putative bacterial transcription terminator
   2571..2592    +  misc_feature   BioBrick prefix: BioBrick prefix for parts that do not start with "ATG"
