[The description below was written by a language model from this plasmid's Addgene catalogue record and pLannotate feature annotations shown in this document.]
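Description:
DVA_AF is an empty destination vector from the CIDAR MoClo (modular cloning) assembly system for E. coli synthetic biology. According to the record it is built on the BioBrick plasmid pSB1A2, with an illegal restriction site removed from the backbone. At about 2.6 kb it is a compact bacterial cloning plasmid. It replicates from a ColE1/pMB1/pUC-type origin, which is annotated as high copy although the catalogue lists copy number as unknown. Selection is by ampicillin, through the β-lactamase gene (AmpR) and its native promoter. The BioBrick prefix and suffix inherited from the parent vector, together with a putative bacterial terminator, flank the cloning region.

The plasmid has no insert. Its cloning site holds a LacZα dropout cassette made up of the CAP binding site, lac promoter, lac operator, a pUC-type multiple cloning site and the lacZα fragment. Short remnants of lacI and the pBR322 bom region are also annotated, probably carried over with the lac fragment. The notation [A:LacZa:F] indicates that this cassette sits between the MoClo fusion sites designated A and F. These sites are not annotated in the feature table, and the Type IIS enzyme sites used for assembly are not recorded either.

In a MoClo (Golden Gate-style) reaction, the incoming part or assembly carries matching A and F overhangs and replaces the LacZα cassette. Correct clones can therefore be picked out by blue/white screening in an α-complementing host such as DH5alpha, since colonies that have lost lacZα appear white. The vector is thus meant to receive DNA parts or assembled transcriptional units spanning the A to F junctions in hierarchical, combinatorial construction of genetic circuits.
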