Addgene plasmid #66041: DVA_AF
Purpose: (Empty Backbone) MoClo Destination Vector: (based on pSB1A2 with fixed illegal site) [A:LacZa:F]
Depositing lab: Douglas Densmore. Depositing organization: Boston University Main Campus. Publication: CIDAR MoClo: Improved MoClo Assembly Standard and New E. coli Part Library Enable Rapid Combinatorial Design for Synthetic and Traditional Biology. Iverson SV, Haddock TL, Beal J, Densmore DM. ACS Synth Biol. 2016 Jan 15;5(1):99-103. doi: 10.1021/acssynbio.5b00124. Epub 2015 Nov 4. PubMed 26479688.
Backbone
  Vector backbone: DVA
  Vector type: Synthetic Biology ; Destination Vector
Growth in bacteria
  Bacterial resistance: Ampicillin, 100 μg/mL
  Growth temperature: 37°C
  Growth strain: DH5alpha
  Copy number: Unknown
Gene/Insert
  Gene/Insert name: None
  Species: Synthetic
  Cloning method: Unknown
Terms and licenses: Academic/Nonprofit Terms; Industry Terms: Not Available to Industry
How to cite: DVA_AF was a gift from Douglas Densmore (Addgene plasmid # 66041 ; http://n2t.net/addgene:66041 ; RRID:Addgene_66041)
