>Addgene plasmid #66041 | DVA_AF | addgene partial sequence | sequence record 114266 | MoCloR 5'-gccacctgacgtctaagaaacc-3'
TAGGCGTATCACGAGGCAGAATTTCAGATAAAAAAAATCCTTAGCTTTCGCTAAGGATGATTTCTGGAAT
TCGCGGCCGCTTCTAGAGACTAGTGGGTCTCAGGAGATGTCTTCTGCACCATATGCGGTGTGAAATACCG
CACAGATGCGTAAGGAGAAAATACCGCATCAGGCGCCATTCGCCATTCAGGCTGCGCAACTGTTGGGAAG
GGCGATCGGTGCGGGCCTCTTCGCTATTACGCCAGCTGGCGAAAGGGGGATGTGCTGCAAGGCGATTAAG
TTGGGTAACGCCAGGGTTTTCCCAGTCACGACGTTGTAAAACGACGGCCAGTGAATTCGAGCTCGGTACC
CGGGGATCCTCTAGAGTCGACCTGCAGGCATGCAAGCTTGGCGTAATCATGGTCATAGCTGTTTCCTGTG
TGAAATTGTTATCCGCTCACAATTCCACACAACATACGAGCCGGAAGCATAAAGTGTAAAGCCTGGGGTG
CCTAATGAGTGAGCTAACTCACATTAATTGCGTTGCGCTCACTGCCCGCTTTCCAGTCGGGAAACCTGTC
GTGCCAGCTGCATTAATGAATCGGCCAACGCGCGGGGAAGACGTCGCTAGAGACCTACTAGTAGCGGCCG
CTGCAGGCTTCCTCGCTCACTGACTCGCTGCGCTCGGTCGTTCGGCTGCGGCGAGCGGTATCAGCTCACT
CAAAGGCGGTAATACGGTTATCCACAGAATCAGG
